Addgene plasmid #152971: pGBW-m4133458
Purpose: Mammalian expression plasmid for SARS-CoV-2 ORF8 protein
Depositing lab: Ginkgo Bioworks & Benjie Chen. Depositing organization: Ginkgo Bioworks.
Backbone
  Vector backbone: pTwist_CMV_Puro_6
  Backbone size w/o insert (bp): 6080
  Vector type: Mammalian Expression
  Selectable markers: Puromycin
Growth in bacteria
  Bacterial resistance: Ampicillin, 100 μg/mL
  Growth temperature: 37°C
  Growth strain: DH5alpha
  Copy number: High Copy
Gene/Insert
  Gene/Insert name: SARS-CoV-2 ORF8 protein
  Species: Severe acute respiratory syndrome coronavirus 2
  Insert size (bp): 359
  Mutation: wt
  Entrez Gene: ORF8 (a.k.a. GU280_gp09)
  Promoter: CMV
  Tag / fusion protein: Cleavable TEV;S-tag (C terminal on backbone)
  Cloning method: Unknown
Resource information
  A portion of this plasmid was derived from a plasmid made by: GinkgoBioworks
Depositor comments: NCBI reference sequence: YP_009724396.1
How to cite: pGBW-m4133458 was a gift from Ginkgo Bioworks & Benjie Chen (Addgene plasmid # 152971 ; http://n2t.net/addgene:152971 ; RRID:Addgene_152971)
