[The description below was written by a language model from this plasmid's Addgene catalogue record and pLannotate feature annotations shown in this document.]
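Description:
pGBW-m4133458 is a mammalian expression plasmid built on the pTwist_CMV_Puro_6 backbone to produce the wild-type ORF8 accessory protein of SARS-CoV-2. It is maintained in E. coli through a high-copy ColE1/pUC-type origin and an ampicillin resistance gene (β-lactamase). A separate cassette in which the human ubiquitin C promoter drives puromycin N-acetyltransferase, followed by a synthetic poly(A) signal, allows puromycin selection of transfected mammalian cells.

The ORF8 coding sequence lies at the start of the sequence record. Because the plasmid is circular, it sits just downstream of the CMV enhancer and CMV promoter elements annotated near the end of the record. The promoter is annotated only as a short fragment plus a truncated CMV variant, although the catalogue simply lists it as CMV. According to the catalogue, the backbone supplies a C-terminal TEV-cleavable S-tag fused to ORF8, which would permit detection or affinity capture and subsequent tag removal. This tag is not annotated in the feature table, though there is unannotated space between the ORF8 coding region and the downstream SV40 polyadenylation signal. That signal is annotated on the reverse strand.

The expression unit is flanked by β-globin insulator elements, bacterial rrnG and T7 terminators, and an upstream synthetic poly(A) signal. These presumably shield the cassette from read-through transcription and neighbouring regulatory influences. A small additional β-lactamase fragment is probably a backbone remnant.

ORF8 is annotated as a modulator of the host immune response that binds the IL17RA receptor and promotes pro-inflammatory signalling. The construct therefore suits transient or puromycin-selected expression of tagged ORF8 in mammalian cells for functional, interaction or localisation studies, although the record states only that it is for mammalian expression of the protein.
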