Features (pLannotate 1.2.2; 19 found; start..end, strand, type, name):
      5..367     +  CDS            NS8_SARS2: Experimental evidence at protein level: Swiss-Prot protein existence level 1. Plays a role in modulating host immune response (PubMed:31986261). Binds to IL17RA receptor, leading to IL17 pathway activation and an increased secretion of pro-inflammatory factors. Contributes to cytokine storm during COVID-19 infection. From Severe acute respiratory syndrome coronavirus 2 (2019-nCoV) (SARS-CoV-2).
    486..607     -  polyA_signal   SV40 poly(A) signal: SV40 polyadenylation signal
    630..699     -  CDS            large T antigen (fragment): large T antigen from SV40 (simian virus 40)
    722..768     +  terminator     T7 terminator: transcription terminator for bacteriophage T7 RNA polymerase
    798..934     +  terminator     rrnG terminator: transcription terminator from the E. coli ribosomal RNA rrnG operon (Albrechtsen et al., 1991)
    979..1050    +  misc_feature   3' β-globin insulator: insulator downstream of the human β-globin locus (Farrell et al., 2002)
   1276..1864    -  rep_origin     ori: high-copy-number ColE1/pMB1/pBR322/pUC origin of replication
   2036..2100    -  CDS            bla(M) (fragment): β-lactamase lacking the signal sequence; bla(M); allows cytosolic expression of β-lactamase
   2364..3573    +  promoter       UbC promoter: human ubiquitin C promoter
   3577..4174    +  CDS            PuroR (fragment): puromycin N-acetyltransferase; pac from Streptomyces; confers resistance to puromycin
   4203..4251    +  polyA_signal   poly(A) signal: synthetic polyadenylation signal
   4517..5377    +  CDS            AmpR: β-lactamase; bla; confers resistance to ampicillin, carbenicillin, and related antibiotics
   5390..5526    +  terminator     rrnG terminator: transcription terminator from the E. coli ribosomal RNA rrnG operon (Albrechtsen et al., 1991)
   5671..5742    +  misc_feature   5' β-globin insulator: insulator upstream of the human β-globin locus (Farrell et al., 2002)
   5747..5793    -  terminator     T7 terminator: transcription terminator for bacteriophage T7 RNA polymerase
   5811..5859    -  polyA_signal   poly(A) signal: synthetic polyadenylation signal
   5940..6243    +  enhancer       CMV enhancer: human cytomegalovirus immediate early enhancer
   6316..6333    -  promoter       CMV promoter (fragment): human cytomegalovirus (CMV) immediate early promoter
   6396..6447    +  promoter       CMVd2 promoter: truncated human cytomegalovirus (CMV) immediate early promoter that yields moderately reduced expression relative to the full-length promoter
>Addgene plasmid #152971 | pGBW-m4133458 | depositor full sequence | sequence record 295983 | Full Sequence
CACCATGAAATTTCTTGTTTTCTTAGGAATCATCACAACTGTAGCTGCATTTCACCAAGAATGTAGTTTA
CAGTCATGTACTCAACATCAACCATATGTAGTTGATGACCCGTGTCCTATTCACTTCTATTCTAAATGGT
ATATTAGAGTAGGAGCTAGAAAATCAGCACCTTTAATTGAATTGTGCGTGGATGAGGCTGGTTCTAAATC
ACCCATTCAGTACATCGATATCGGTAATTATACAGTTTCCTGTTTACCTTTTACAATTAATTGCCAGGAA
CCTAAATTGGGTAGTCTTGTAGTGCGTTGTTCGTTCTATGAAGACTTTTTAGAGTATCATGACGTTCGTG
TTGTTTTAGATTTCATCGAAAACCTTTACTTTCAGTCGAAAGAAACCGCGGCAGCTAAGTTCGAGAGGCA
GCACATGGACAGTTAAGCTAGCTTGACTGACTGAGATACAGCGTACCTTCAGCTCACAGACATGATAAGA
TACATTGATGAGTTTGGACAAACCACAACTAGAATGCAGTGAAAAAAATGCTTTATTTGTGAAATTTGTG
ATGCTATTGCTTTATTTGTAACCATTATAAGCTGCAATAAACAAGTTAACAACAACAATTGCATTCATTT
TATGTTTCAGGTTCAGGGGGAGGTGTGGGAGGTTTTTTAAAGCAAGTAAAACCTCTACAAATGTGGTATT
GGCCCATCTCTATCGGTATCGTAGCATAACCCCTTGGGGCCTCTAAACGGGTCTTGAGGGGTTTTTTGTG
CCCCTCGGGCCGGATTGCTATCTACCGGCATTGGCGCAGAAAAAAATGCCTGATGCGACGCTGCGCGTCT
TATACTCCCACATATGCCAGATTCAGCAACGGATACGGCTTCCCCAACTTGCCCACTTCCATACGTGTCC
TCCTTACCAGAAATTTATCCTTAAGGTCGTCAGCTATCCTGCAGGCGATCTCTCGATTTCGATCAAGACA
TTCCTTTAATGGTCTTTTCTGGACACCACTAGGGGTCAGAAGTAGTTCATCAAACTTTCTTCCCTCCCTA
ATCTCATTGGTTACCTTGGGCTATCGAAACTTAATTAACCAGTCAAGTCAGCTACTTGGCGAGATCGACT
TGTCTGGGTTTCGACTACGCTCAGAATTGCGTCAGTCAAGTTCGATCTGGTCCTTGCTATTGCACCCGTT
CTCCGATTACGAGTTTCATTTAAATCATGTGAGCAAAAGGCCAGCAAAAGGCCAGGAACCGTAAAAAGGC
CGCGTTGCTGGCGTTTTTCCATAGGCTCCGCCCCCCTGACGAGCATCACAAAAATCGACGCTCAAGTCAG
AGGTGGCGAAACCCGACAGGACTATAAAGATACCAGGCGTTTCCCCCTGGAAGCTCCCTCGTGCGCTCTC
CTGTTCCGACCCTGCCGCTTACCGGATACCTGTCCGCCTTTCTCCCTTCGGGAAGCGTGGCGCTTTCTCA
TAGCTCACGCTGTAGGTATCTCAGTTCGGTGTAGGTCGTTCGCTCCAAGCTGGGCTGTGTGCACGAACCC
CCCGTTCAGCCCGACCGCTGCGCCTTATCCGGTAACTATCGTCTTGAGTCCAACCCGGTAAGACACGACT
TATCGCCACTGGCAGCAGCCACTGGTAACAGGATTAGCAGAGCGAGGTATGTAGGCGGTGCTACAGAGTT
CTTGAAGTGGTGGCCTAACTACGGCTACACTAGAAGAACAGTATTTGGTATCTGCGCTCTGCTGAAGCCA
GTTACCTTCGGAAAAAGAGTTGGTAGCTCTTGATCCGGCAAACAAACCACCGCTGGTAGCGGTGGTTTTT
TTGTTTGCAAGCAGCAGATTACGCGCAGAAAAAAAGGATCTCAAGAAGATCCTTTGATCTTTTCTACGGG
GTCTGACGCTCAGTGGAACGAAAACTCACGTTAAGGGATTTTGGTCATGAGATTATCAAAAAGGATCTTC
ACCTAGATCCTTTTAAATTAAAAATGAAGTTTTAAATCAATCTAAAGTATATATGAGTAAACTTGGTCTG
ACAGTTACCAATGCTTAATCAGTGAGGCACCTATCTCAGCGATCTGTCTATTTCGTTCATCCATAGTTGC
ATTTAAATTTCCGAACTCTCCAAGGCCCTCGTCGGAAAATCTTCAAACCTTTCGTCCGATCCATCTTGCA
GGCTACCTCTCGAACGAACTATCGCAAGTCTCTTGGCCGGCCTTGCGCCTTGGCTATTGCTTGGCAGCGC
CTATCGCCAGGTATTACTCCAATCCCGAATATCCGAGATCGGGATCACCCGAGAGAAGTTCAACCTACAT
CCTCAATCCCGATCTATCCGAGATCCGAGGAATATCGAAATCGGGGCGCGCCTGGCCTCCGCGCCGGGTT
TTGGCGCCTCCCGCGGGCGCCCCCCTCGTCACGGCGAGCGCTGCCACGTCAGACGAAGGGCGCAGGAGCG
TCCTGATCCTTCCGCCCGGACGCTCAGGACAGCGGCCCGCTGCTCATAAGACTCGGCCTTAGAACCCCAG
TATCAGCAGAAGGACATTTTAGGACGGGACTTGGGTGACTCTAGGGCACTGGTTTTCTTTCCAGAGAGCG
GAACAGGCGAGGAAAAGTAGTCCCTTCTCGGCGATTCTGCGGAGGGATCTCCGTGGGGCGGTGAACGCCG
ATGATTATATAAGGACGCGCCGGGTGTGGCACAGCTAGTTCCGTCGCAGCCGGGATTTGGGTCGCGGTTC
TTGTTTGTGGATCGCTGTGATCGTCACTTGGTGAGTAGCGGGCTGCTGGGCTGGCCGGGGCTTTCGTGGC
CGCCGGGCCGCTCGGTGGGACGGAAGCGTGTGGAGAGACCGCCAAGGGCTGTAGTCTGGGTCCGCGAGCA
AGGTTGCCCTGAACTGGGGGTTGGGGGGAGCGCAGCAAAATGGCGGCTGTTCCCGAGTCTTGAATGGAAG
ACGCTTGTGAGGCGGGCTGTGAGGTCGTTGAAACAAGGTGGGGGGCATGGTGGGCGGCAAGAACCCAAGG
TCTTGAGCCCTTCGCTAATGCGGGAAAGCTCTTATTCGGGTGAGATGGGCTGGGCACCATCTGGGGACCC
TGACGTGAAGTTTGTCACTGACTGGAGAACTCGGTTTGTCGTCTGTTGCGGGGGCGGCAGTTATGGCGGT
GCCGTTGGGCAGTGCACCCGTACCTTTGGGAGCGCGCGCCCTCGTCGTGTCGTGACGTCACCCGTTCTGT
TGGCTTATAATGCAGGGTGGGGCCACCTGCCGGTAGGTGTGCGGTAGGCTTTTCTCCGTCGCAGGACGCA
GGGTTCGGGCCTAGGGTAGGCTCTCCTGAATCGACAGGCGCCGGACCTCTGGTGAGGGGAGGGATAAGTG
AGGCGTCAGTTTCTTTGGTCGGTTTTATGTACCTATCTTCTTAAGTAGCTGAAGCTCCGGTTTTGAACTA
TGCGCTCGGGGTTGGCGAGTGTGTTTTGTGAAGTTTTTTAGGCACCTTTTGAAATGTAATCATTTGGGTC
AATATGTAATTTTCAGTGTTAGACTTGTAAATTGTCCGCTAAATTCTGGCCGTTTTTGGCTTTTTTGTTA
GACAACATGACCGAGTACAAGCCCACGGTGCGCCTCGCCACCCGCGACGACGTCCCCAGGGCCGTACGCA
CCCTCGCCGCCGCGTTCGCCGACTACCCCGCCACGCGCCACACCGTCGATCCGGACCGCCACATCGAGCG
GGTCACCGAGCTGCAAGAACTCTTCCTCACGCGCGTCGGGCTCGACATCGGCAAGGTGTGGGTCGCGGAC
GACGGCGCCGCGGTGGCGGTCTGGACCACGCCGGAGAGCGTCGAAGCGGGGGCGGTGTTCGCCGAGATCG
GCCCGCGCATGGCCGAGTTGAGCGGTTCCCGGCTGGCCGCGCAGCAACAGATGGAGGGCCTCCTGGCGCC
GCACCGGCCCAAGGAGCCCGCGTGGTTCCTGGCCACCGTCGGCGTCTCGCCCGACCACCAGGGCAAGGGT
CTGGGCAGCGCCGTCGTGCTCCCCGGAGTGGAGGCCGCCGAGCGCGCCGGGGTGCCCGCCTTCCTGGAGA
CCTCCGCGCCCCGCAACCTCCCCTTCTACGAGCGGCTCGGCTTCACCGTCACCGCCGACGTCGAGGTGCC
CGAAGGACCGCGCACCTGGTGCATGACCCGCAAGCCCGGTGCCTAGGCTAGTATGTAAGCCTAGTCTTAG
ATAATAAAATCGCTATCCATCGAAGATGGATGTGTGTTGGTTTTTTGTGTGTGTAACGCTAGGCGCGCCT
GGTGTACCGAGAACGATCCTCTCAGTGCGAGTCTCGACGATCCATATCGTTGCTTGGCAGTCAGCCAGTC
GGAATCCAGCTTGGGACCCAGGAAGTCCAATCGTCAGATATTGTACTCAAGCCTGGTCACGGCAGCGTAC
CGATCTGTTTAAACCTAGATATTGATAGTCTGATCGGTCAACGTATAATCGAGTCCTAGCTTTTGCAAAC
ATCTATCAAGAGACAGGATCAGCAGGAGGCTTTCGCATGAGTATTCAACATTTCCGTGTCGCCCTTATTC
CCTTTTTTGCGGCATTTTGCCTTCCTGTTTTTGCTCACCCAGAAACGCTGGTGAAAGTAAAAGATGCTGA
AGATCAGTTGGGTGCGCGAGTGGGTTACATCGAACTGGATCTCAACAGCGGTAAGATCCTTGAGAGTTTT
CGCCCCGAAGAACGCTTTCCAATGATGAGCACTTTTAAAGTTCTGCTATGTGGCGCGGTATTATCCCGTA
TTGACGCCGGGCAAGAGCAACTCGGTCGCCGCATACACTATTCTCAGAATGACTTGGTTGAGTATTCACC
AGTCACAGAAAAGCATCTTACGGATGGCATGACAGTAAGAGAATTATGCAGTGCTGCCATAACCATGAGT
GATAACACTGCGGCCAACTTACTTCTGACAACGATTGGAGGACCGAAGGAGCTAACCGCTTTTTTGCACA
ACATGGGGGATCATGTAACTCGCCTTGATCGTTGGGAACCGGAGCTGAATGAAGCCATACCAAACGACGA
GCGTGACACCACGATGCCTGTAGCAATGGCAACAACCTTGCGTAAACTATTAACTGGCGAACTACTTACT
CTAGCTTCCCGGCAACAGTTGATAGACTGGATGGAGGCGGATAAAGTTGCAGGACCACTTCTGCGCTCGG
CCCTTCCGGCTGGCTGGTTTATTGCTGATAAATCTGGAGCCGGTGAGCGTGGGTCTCGCGGTATCATTGC
AGCACTGGGGCCAGATGGTAAGCCCTCCCGTATCGTAGTTATCTACACGACGGGGAGTCAGGCAACTATG
GATGAACGAAATAGACAGATCGCTGAGATAGGTGCCTCACTGATTAAGCATTGGTAACCGATTCTAGGTG
CATTGGCGCAGAAAAAAATGCCTGATGCGACGCTGCGCGTCTTATACTCCCACATATGCCAGATTCAGCA
ACGGATACGGCTTCCCCAACTTGCCCACTTCCATACGTGTCCTCCTTACCAGAAATTTATCCTTAAGATC
GTTTAAACTCGACTCTGGCTCTATCGAATCTCCGTCGTTTCGAGCTTACGCGAACAGCCGTGGCGCTCAT
TTGCTCGTCGGGCATCGAATCTCGTCAGCTATCGTCAGCTTACCTTTTTGGCAGCGATCGCGGCTCCCGA
CATCTTGGACCATTAGCTCCACAGGTATCTTCTTCCCTCTAGTGGTCATAACAGCAGCTTCAGCTACCTC
TCAATTCAAAAAACCCCTCAAGACCCGTTTAGAGGCCCCAAGGGGTTATGCTATCAATCGTTGCGTTACA
CACACAAAAAACCAACACACATCCATCTTCGATGGATAGCGATTTTATTATCTAACTGCTGATCGAGTGT
AGCCAGATCTAGTAATCAATTACGGGGTCATTAGTTCATAGCCCATATATGGAGTTCCGCGTTACATAAC
TTACGGTAAATGGCCCGCCTGGCTGACCGCCCAACGACCCCCGCCCATTGACGTCAATAATGACGTATGT
TCCCATAGTAACGCCAATAGGGACTTTCCATTGACGTCAATGGGTGGAGTATTTACGGTAAACTGCCCAC
TTGGCAGTACATCAAGTGTATCATATGCCAAGTACGCCCCCTATTGACGTCAATGACGGTAAATGGCCCG
CCTGGCATTATGCCCAGTACATGACCTTATGGGACTTTCCTACTTGGCAGTACATCTACGTATTAGTCAT
CGCTATTACCATGCTGATGCGGTTTTGGCAGTACATCAATGGGCGTGGATAGCGGTTTGACTCACGGGGA
TTTCCAAGTCTCCACCCCATTGACGTCAATGGGAGTTTGTTTTGGCACCAAAATCAACGGGACTTTCCAA
AATGTCGTAACAACTCCGCCCCATTGACGCAAATGGGCGGTAGGCGTGTACGGTGGGAGGTCTATATAAG
CAGAGCTGGTTTAGTGAACCGTCAGATCAGATCTTTGTCGATCCTACCATCCACTCGACACACCCGCCAG
CGGCCGC
